Addgene plasmid #211379: pRSFDuet-1-Cdc45-6His
Purpose: bacterial expression of human Cdc45 C-terminally fused to 6xHis-Tag
Depositing lab: Helmut Pospiech. Depositing organization: Leibniz Institute on Aging - Fritz Lipmann Institute (FLI). Publication: DNA binding properties of human Cdc45 suggest a function as molecular wedge for DNA unwinding. Szambowska A, Tessmer I, Kursula P, Usskilat C, Prus P, Pospiech H, Grosse F. Nucleic Acids Res. 2014 Feb;42(4):2308-19. doi: 10.1093/nar/gkt1217. Epub 2013 Nov 28. PubMed 24293646.
Backbone
  Vector backbone: pRSFDuet-1
  Backbone manufacturer: Novagen
  Vector type: Bacterial Expression
Growth in bacteria
  Bacterial resistance: Kanamycin, 50 μg/mL
  Growth temperature: 37°C
  Growth strain: DH5alpha
  Copy number: High Copy
Gene/Insert
  Gene/Insert name: Cdc45
  Species: H. sapiens (human)
  Entrez Gene: CDC45 (a.k.a. CDC45L, CDC45L2, MGORS7, PORC-PI-1)
  Tag / fusion protein: 6xHis (C terminal on insert)
  Cloning method: Restriction Enzyme; 5′ cloning site NcoI (destroyed during cloning); 3′ cloning site XhoI (not destroyed)
Terms and licenses: Academic/Nonprofit Terms; Industry Terms: Not Available to Industry
Depositor comments: generated by Christian Usskilat (Leibniz Institute on Aging - Fritz Lipmann Institute, D-07745 Jena, Germany)
How to cite: pRSFDuet-1-Cdc45-6His was a gift from Helmut Pospiech (Addgene plasmid # 211379 ; http://n2t.net/addgene:211379 ; RRID:Addgene_211379)
