[The description below was written by a language model from this plasmid's Addgene catalogue record and pLannotate feature annotations shown in this document.]
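Description:
pRSFDuet-1-Cdc45-6His is a bacterial expression plasmid of about 5.3 kb, built on the Novagen pRSFDuet-1 backbone, for producing human CDC45 with a C-terminal 6xHis tag in E. coli. It replicates from the RSF1030 origin, recorded as high copy. This origin is compatible with other common replicons, so the plasmid can coexist with other expression plasmids in the same cell. Selection is by kanamycin, through an aminoglycoside phosphotransferase gene.

The expression cassette follows the usual T7lac arrangement. A T7 promoter is followed immediately by a lac operator and the efficient ribosome binding site from phage T7 gene 10. Next come the CDC45 open reading frame, the hexahistidine tag and, further downstream, a T7 terminator. The plasmid also carries lacI under its own promoter, so the repressor keeps the cassette off until IPTG or lactose is added. Transcription requires a host that supplies T7 RNA polymerase.

The insert was cloned between NcoI (destroyed during cloning) and XhoI (retained). Only one T7 promoter is annotated, which suggests the insert spans both Duet cloning regions and leaves a single cassette, although the record does not say so. A partial S-tag match lies between the His tag and the terminator and is presumably residual vector sequence; the record does not state whether it is translated, and the only tag listed is the C-terminal 6xHis. The short TcR, SET1 and extra AmpR promoter fragments look like backbone remnants or incidental annotation matches rather than functional elements.

The His tag allows metal-affinity purification of recombinant CDC45, a factor needed to initiate chromosomal DNA replication. The associated study examined its DNA-binding properties and its proposed role in DNA unwinding.
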