Features (pLannotate 1.2.2; 17 found; start..end, strand, type, name):
     18..42      +  protein_bind   lac operator: The lac repressor binds to the lac operator to inhibit transcription in E. coli. This inhibition can be relieved by adding lactose or isopropyl-β-D-thiogalactopyranoside (IPTG). lac repressor encoded by lacI
     57..79      +  RBS            RBS: efficient ribosome binding site from bacteriophage T7 gene 10 (Olins and Rangwala, 1989)
     86..1783    +  CDS            CDC45: CDC45_HUMAN - Also known as CDC45L, CDC45L2. Experimental evidence at protein level: Swiss-Prot protein existence level 1. Required for initiation of chromosomal DNA replication. From Homo sapiens (Human).
   1787..1804    +  CDS            7xHis (fragment): 6xHis affinity tag
   1820..1861    +  CDS            S-Tag (fragment): affinity and epitope tag derived from pancreatic ribonuclease A
   1891..1908    +  CDS            SET1 (fragment): solubility-enhancement tag derived from T7 phage gene 10B
   1916..1963    +  terminator     T7 terminator: transcription terminator for bacteriophage T7 RNA polymerase
   2127..2184    +  promoter       AmpR promoter (fragment): bla
   2193..3008    -  CDS            KanR: aminoglycoside phosphotransferase; aph(3')-Ia; confers resistance to kanamycin in bacteria or G418 (Geneticin®) in eukaryotes
   3009..3100    -  promoter       AmpR promoter: bla
   3116..3865    -  rep_origin     RSF ori: Plasmids containing the RSF 1030 origin of replication can be propagated in E. coli cells that contain additional plasmids with compatible origins.
   3948..4012    -  CDS            TcR (fragment): tetracycline efflux protein; tet; confers resistance to tetracycline
   4027..4048    -  protein_bind   CAP binding site: CAP binding activates transcription in the presence of cAMP. E. coli catabolite activator protein
   4061..5143    -  CDS            lacI: lac repressor; lacI; The lac repressor binds to the lac operator to inhibit transcription in E. coli. This inhibition can be relieved by adding lactose or isopropyl-β-D-thiogalactopyranoside (IPTG).
   5144..5221    -  promoter       lacI promoter: lacI
   5229..5264    -  CDS            TcR (fragment): tetracycline efflux protein; tet; confers resistance to tetracycline
   5267..17      +  promoter       T7 promoter (across the origin): promoter for bacteriophage T7 RNA polymerase
>Addgene plasmid #211379 | pRSFDuet-1-Cdc45-6His | addgene full sequence | sequence record 420376 | Addgene NGS Result
ATACGACTCACTATAGGGGAATTGTGAGCGGATAACAATTCCCCTGTAGAAATAATTTTGTTTAACTTTA
ATAAGGAGATATACCATGTTCGTGTCCGATTTCCGCAAAGAGTTCTACGAGGTGGTCCAGAGCCAGAGGG
TCCTTCTCTTCGTGGCCTCGGACGTGGATGCTCTGTGTGCGTGCAAGATCCTTCAGGCCTTGTTCCAGTG
TGACCACGTGCAATATACGCTGGTTCCAGTTTCTGGGTGGCAAGAACTTGAAACTGCATTTCTTGAGCAT
AAAGAACAGTTTCATTATTTTATTCTCATAAACTGTGGAGCTAATGTAGACCTATTGGATATTCTTCAAC
CTGATGAAGACACTATATTCTTTGTGTGTGACACCCATAGGCCAGTCAATGTCGTCAATGTATACAACGA
TACCCAGATCAAATTACTCATTAAACAAGATGATGACCTTGAAGTTCCCGCCTATGAAGACATCTTCAGG
GATGAAGAGGAGGATGAAGAGCATTCAGGAAATGACAGTGATGGGTCAGAGCCTTCTGAGAAGCGCACAC
GGTTAGAAGAGGAGATAGTGGAGCAAACCATGCGGAGGAGGCAGCGGCGAGAGTGGGAGGCCCGGAGAAG
AGACATCCTCTTTGACTACGAGCAGTATGAATATCATGGGACATCGTCAGCCATGGTGATGTTTGAGCTG
GCTTGGATGCTGTCCAAGGACCTGAATGACATGCTGTGGTGGGCCATCGTTGGACTAACAGACCAGTGGG
TGCAAGACAAGATCACTCAAATGAAATACGTGACTGATGTTGGTGTCCTGCAGCGCCACGTTTCCCGCCA
CAACCACCGGAACGAGGATGAGGAGAACACACTCTCCGTGGACTGCACACGGATCTCCTTTGAGTATGAC
CTCCGCCTGGTGCTCTACCAGCACTGGTCCCTCCATGACAGCCTGTGCAACACCAGCTATACCGCAGCCA
GGTTCAAGCTGTGGTCTGTGCATGGACAGAAGCGGCTCCAGGAGTTCCTTGCAGACATGGGTCTTCCCCT
GAAGCAGGTGAAGCAGAAGTTCCAGGCCATGGACATCTCCTTGAAGGAGAATTTGCGGGAAATGATTGAA
GAGTCTGCAAATAAATTTGGGATGAAGGACATGCGCGTGCAGACTTTCAGCATTCATTTTGGGTTCAAGC
ACAAGTTTCTGGCCAGCGACGTGGTCTTTGCCACCATGTCTTTGATGGAGAGCCCCGAGAAGGATGGCTC
AGGGACAGATCACTTCATCCAGGCTCTGGACAGCCTCTCCAGGAGTAACCTGGACAAGCTGTACCATGGC
CTGGAACTCGCCAAGAAGCAGCTGCGAGCCACCCAGCAGACCATTGCCAGCTGCCTTTGCACCAACCTCG
TCATCTCCCAGGGGCCTTTCCTGTACTGCTCTCTCATGGAGGGCACTCCAGATGTCATGCTGTTCTCTAG
GCCGGCATCCCTAAGCCTGCTCAGCAAACACCTGCTCAAGTCCTTTGTGTGTTCGACAAAGAACCGGCGC
TGCAAACTGCTGCCCCTGGTGATGGCTGCCCCCCTGAGCATGGAGCATGGCACAGTGACCGTGGTGGGCA
TCCCCCCAGAGACCGACAGCTCGGACAGGAAGAACTTTTTTGGGAGGGCGTTTGAGAAGGCAGCGGAAAG
CACCAGCTCCCGGATGCTGCACAACCATTTTGACCTCTCAGTAATTGAGCTGAAAGCTGAGGATCGGAGC
AAGTTTCTGGACGCACTTATTTCCCTCCTGTCCGGTCATCACCATCACCATCACTAACTCGAGTCTGGTA
AAGAAACCGCTGCTGCGAAATTTGAACGCCAGCACATGGACTCGTCTACTAGCGCAGCTTAATTAACCTA
GGCTGCTGCCACCGCTGAGCAATAACTAGCATAACCCCTTGGGGCCTCTAAACGGGTCTTGAGGGGTTTT
TTGCTGAAACCTCAGGCATTTGAGAAGCACACGGTCACACTGCTTCCGGTAGTCAATAAACCGGTAAACC
AGCAATAGACATAAGCGGCTATTTAACGACCCTGCCCTGAACCGACGACAAGCTGACGACCGGGTCTCCG
CAAGTGGCACTTTTCGGGGAAATGTGCGCGGAACCCCTATTTGTTTATTTTTCTAAATACATTCAAATAT
GTATCCGCTCATGAATTAATTCTTAGAAAAACTCATCGAGCATCAAATGAAACTGCAATTTATTCATATC
AGGATTATCAATACCATATTTTTGAAAAAGCCGTTTCTGTAATGAAGGAGAAAACTCACCGAGGCAGTTC
CATAGGATGGCAAGATCCTGGTATCGGTCTGCGATTCCGACTCGTCCAACATCAATACAACCTATTAATT
TCCCCTCGTCAAAAATAAGGTTATCAAGTGAGAAATCACCATGAGTGACGACTGAATCCGGTGAGAATGG
CAAAAGTTTATGCATTTCTTTCCAGACTTGTTCAACAGGCCAGCCATTACGCTCGTCATCAAAATCACTC
GCATCAACCAAACCGTTATTCATTCGTGATTGCGCCTGAGCGAGACGAAATACGCGGTCGCTGTTAAAAG
GACAATTACAAACAGGAATCGAATGCAACCGGCGCAGGAACACTGCCAGCGCATCAACAATATTTTCACC
TGAATCAGGATATTCTTCTAATACCTGGAATGCTGTTTTCCCGGGGATCGCAGTGGTGAGTAACCATGCA
TCATCAGGAGTACGGATAAAATGCTTGATGGTCGGAAGAGGCATAAATTCCGTCAGCCAGTTTAGTCTGA
CCATCTCATCTGTAACATCATTGGCAACGCTACCTTTGCCATGTTTCAGAAACAACTCTGGCGCATCGGG
CTTCCCATACAATCGATAGATTGTCGCACCTGATTGCCCGACATTATCGCGAGCCCATTTATACCCATAT
AAATCAGCATCCATGTTGGAATTTAATCGCGGCCTAGAGCAAGACGTTTCCCGTTGAATATGGCTCATAC
TCTTCCTTTTTCAATATTATTGAAGCATTTATCAGGGTTATTGTCTCATGAGCGGATACATATTTGAATG
TATTTAGAAAAATAAACAAATAGGCATGCAGCGCTCTTCCGCTTCCTCGCTCACTGACTCGCTACGCTCG
GTCGTTCGACTGCGGCGAGCGGTGTCAGCTCACTCAAAAGCGGTAATACGGTTATCCACAGAATCAGGGG
ATAAAGCCGGAAAGAACATGTGAGCAAAAAGCAAAGCACCGGAAGAAGCCAACGCCGCAGGCGTTTTTCC
ATAGGCTCCGCCCCCCTGACGAGCATCACAAAAATCGACGCTCAAGCCAGAGGTGGCGAAACCCGACAGG
ACTATAAAGATACCAGGCGTTTCCCCCTGGAAGCTCCCTCGTGCGCTCTCCTGTTCCGACCCTGCCGCTT
ACCGGATACCTGTCCGCCTTTCTCCCTTCGGGAAGCGTGGCGCTTTCTCATAGCTCACGCTGTTGGTATC
TCAGTTCGGTGTAGGTCGTTCGCTCCAAGCTGGGCTGTGTGCACGAACCCCCCGTTCAGCCCGACCGCTG
CGCCTTATCCGGTAACTATCGTCTTGAGTCCAACCCGGTAAGACACGACTTATCGCCACTGGCAGCAGCC
ATTGGTAACTGATTTAGAGGACTTTGTCTTGAAGTTATGCACCTGTTAAGGCTAAACTGAAAGAACAGAT
TTTGGTGAGTGCGGTCCTCCAACCCACTTACCTTGGTTCAAAGAGTTGGTAGCTCAGCGAACCTTGAGAA
AACCACCGTTGGTAGCGGTGGTTTTTCTTTATTTATGAGATGATGAATCAATCGGTCTATCAAGTCAACG
AACAGCTATTCCGTTACTCTAGATTTCAGTGCAATTTATCTCTTCAAATGTAGCACCTGAAGTCAGCCCC
ATACGATATAAGTTGTAATTCTCATGTTAGTCATGCCCCGCGCCCACCGGAAGGAGCTGACTGGGTTGAA
GGCTCTCAAGGGCATCGGTCGAGATCCCGGTGCCTAATGAGTGAGCTAACTTACATTAATTGCGTTGCGC
TCACTGCCCGCTTTCCAGTCGGGAAACCTGTCGTGCCAGCTGCATTAATGAATCGGCCAACGCGCGGGGA
GAGGCGGTTTGCGTATTGGGCGCCAGGGTGGTTTTTCTTTTCACCAGTGAGACGGGCAACAGCTGATTGC
CCTTCACCGCCTGGCCCTGAGAGAGTTGCAGCAAGCGGTCCACGCTGGTTTGCCCCAGCAGGCGAAAATC
CTGTTTGATGGTGGTTAACGGCGGGATATAACATGAGCTGTCTTCGGTATCGTCGTATCCCACTACCGAG
ATGTCCGCACCAACGCGCAGCCCGGACTCGGTAATGGCGCGCATTGCGCCCAGCGCCATCTGATCGTTGG
CAACCAGCATCGCAGTGGGAACGATGCCCTCATTCAGCATTTGCATGGTTTGTTGAAAACCGGACATGGC
ACTCCAGTCGCCTTCCCGTTCCGCTATCGGCTGAATTTGATTGCGAGTGAGATATTTATGCCAGCCAGCC
AGACGCAGACGCGCCGAGACAGAACTTAATGGGCCCGCTAACAGCGCGATTTGCTGGTGACCCAATGCGA
CCAGATGCTCCACGCCCAGTCGCGTACCGTCTTCATGGGAGAAAATAATACTGTTGATGGGTGTCTGGTC
AGAGACATCAAGAAATAACGCCGGAACATTAGTGCAGGCAGCTTCCACAGCAATGGCATCCTGGTCATCC
AGCGGATAGTTAATGATCAGCCCACTGACGCGTTGCGCGAGAAGATTGTGCACCGCCGCTTTACAGGCTT
CGACGCCGCTTCGTTCTACCATCGACACCACCACGCTGGCACCCAGTTGATCGGCGCGAGATTTAATCGC
CGCGACAATTTGCGACGGCGCGTGCAGGGCCAGACTGGAGGTGGCAACGCCAATCAGCAACGACTGTTTG
CCCGCCAGTTGTTGTGCCACGCGGTTGGGAATGTAATTCAGCTCCGCCATCGCCGCTTCCACTTTTTCCC
GCGTTTTCGCAGAAACGTGGCTGGCCTGGTTCACCACGCGGGAAACGGTCTGATAAGAGACACCGGCATA
CTCTGCGACATCGTATAACGTTACTGGTTTCACATTCACCACCCTGAATTGACTCTCTTCCGGGCGCTAT
CATGCCATACCGCGAAAGGTTTTGCGCCATTCGATGGTGTCCGGGATCTCGACGCTCTCCCTTATGCGAC
TCCTGCATTAGGAAATTA
